>Addgene plasmid #10843 | pEGFP-NMHC II-C | addgene full sequence | sequence record 151431 | Addgene NGS Result
CATGCATTAGTTATTAATAGTAATCAATTACGGGGTCATTAGTTCATAGCCCATATATGGAGTTCCGCGT
TACATAACTTACGGTAAATGGCCCGCCTGGCTGACCGCCCAACGACCCCCGCCCATTGACGTCAATAATG
ACGTATGTTCCCATAGTAACGCCAATAGGGACTTTCCATTGACGTCAATGGGTGGAGTATTTACGGTAAA
CTGCCCACTTGGCAGTACATCAAGTGTATCATATGCCAAGTACGCCCCCTATTGACGTCAATGACGGTAA
ATGGCCCGCCTGGCATTATGCCCAGTACATGACCTTATGGGACTTTCCTACTTGGCAGTACATCTACGTA
TTAGTCATCGCTATTACCATGGTGATGCGGTTTTGGCAGTACATCAATGGGCGTGGATAGCGGTTTGACT
CACGGGGATTTCCAAGTCTCCACCCCATTGACGTCAATGGGAGTTTGTTTTGGCACCAAAATCAACGGGA
CTTTCCAAAATGTCGTAACAACTCCGCCCCATTGACGCAAATGGGCGGTAGGCGTGTACGGTGGGAGGTC
TATATAAGCAGAGCTGGTTTAGTGAACCGTCAGATCCGCTAGCGCTACCGGACTCAGATCTCGAGCTCAA
GCTTCGAATTCTGCAGTCGACGGTATCGATGCCGCCACCATGGCTGCAGTGACCATGTCCGTGTCTGGGA
GGAAGGTAGCCTCCAGGCCAGGCCCGGTGCCTGAGGCAGCCCAATCGTTCCTCTACGCGCCCCGGACGCC
AAATGTAGGTGGCCCTGGAGGGCCACAGGTGGAGTGGACAGCCCGGCGCATGGTGTGGGTGCCCTCGGAA
CTGCATGGGTTCGAGGCAGCAGCCCTGCGGGATGAAGGGGAGGAGGAGGCAGAAGTGGAGCTGGCGGAGA
GTGGGCGCCGCCTGCGGCTGCCCAGGGACCAGATCCAGCGCATGAACCCACCCAAGTTCAGCAAGGCAGA
AGATATGGCTGAGCTCACCTGCCTCAACGAGGCCTCGGTCCTGCACAACCTGCGAGAACGCTACTACTCC
GGGCTCATTTATACCTACTCTGGCCTCTTCTGTGTGGTCATTAACCCATACAAGCAGCTGCCCATCTACA
CGGAGGCCATTGTTGAAATGTACCGGGGCAAGAAGCGCCATGAGGTGCCACCTCACGTGTATGCTGTGAC
GGAGGGCGCGTACCGCAGCATGCTTCAGGATCGTGAGGATCAATCCATTCTCTGCACGGGAGAGTCTGGC
GCTGGGAAGACGGAGAACACCAAGAAGGTCATCCAGTACCTGGCCCATGTGGCATCATCTCCAAAGGGCA
GGAAGGAGCCTGGTGTCCCTGGGGAGCTAGAGCGTCAGCTTCTTCAAGCCAACCCCATCCTAGAGGCCTT
TGGCAATGCCAAGACAGTGAAGAACGACAACTCTTCCCGATTTGGCAAATTCATCCGCATCAACTTTGAT
ATTGCTGGCTACATCGTGGGAGCAAACATCGAGACCTATCTGTTGGAGAAGTCCCGGGCCATCAGACAGG
CCAAGGATGAATGCAGCTTCCATATCTTCTACCAGCTGCTAGGGGGCGCTGGGGAGCAGCTAAAAGCTGA
CCTCCTTCTGGAGCCCTGTTCCCATTATCGCTTCCTGACCAATGGGCCCTCATCGTCCCCGGGCCAGGAG
CGTGAGTTATTCCAGGAGACCCTGGAGTCCCTGCGTGTGCTGGGCCTCCTCCCAGAAGAGATCACTGCCA
TGCTGCGCACTGTCTCTGCTGTCCTCCAGTTTGGCAACATTGTCCTGAAGAAAGAGCGCAATACGGACCA
AGCCACCATGCCTGACAACACAGCTGCCCAGAAGCTTTGCCGCCTCTTGGGACTCGGAGTGACCGACTTC
TCCAGAGCCCTTCTCACACCCCGCATCAAAGTGGGCCGAGATTATGTTCAGAAAGCACAAACCAAGGAGC
AGGCTGACTTTGCGCTGGAGGCTCTGGCCAAAGCTACCTATGAGCGCCTGTTCCGCTGGCTGGTTCTGCG
GCTCAACCGTGCCCTGGACAGAAGCCCGCGGCAGGGTGCCTCCTTCCTGGGCATCCTGGACATCGCGGGC
TTTGAGATCTTCCAGCTGAACTCCTTCGAGCAGCTGTGCATCAACTACACCAACGAGAAGCTACAGCAGC
TATTCAACCACACCATGTTCGTGCTGGAGCAGGAGGAGTACCAGCGAGAGGGCATCCCCTGGACCTTCCT
AGACTTCGGGTTGGACCTGCAACCTTGCATCGACCTCATTGAGCGTCCGGCCAACCCTCCAGGTCTCCTG
GCCCTGCTGGACGAGGAGTGCTGGTTCCCCAAGGCCACGGACAAGTCTTTTGTGGAGAAGGTCGCCCAGG
AGCAGGGCAGCCACCCCAAATTCCAGCGCCCCAGGAACCTGCGAGATCAGGCCGACTTCAGCGTCCTGCA
CTACGCCGGCAAGGTTGACTACAAAGCCAGTGAGTGGCTGATGAAGAACATGGACCCACTGAATGACAAT
GTGGCCGCCTTGCTTCACCAGAGCACGGATCGTCTCACAGCTGAGATCTGGAAGGATGTGGAGGGCATCG
TGGGGCTGGAGCAAGTAAGCAGCCTTGGAGATGGCCCACCGGGAGGCCGCCCCCGCCGTGGAATGTTCCG
GACTGTGGGGCAGCTCTACAAAGAATCCCTGAGCCGCCTCATGGCCACGCTCAGCAACACCAACCCTAGT
TTTGTCCGCTGCATCGTTCCCAATCATGAGAAGAGGGCTGGAAAGCTGGAGCCGCGCCTGGTGCTGGACC
AACTCCGTTGTAACGGGGTCCTCGAGGGTATACGCATCTGTCGCCAAGGCTTCCCCAACCGCATCCTCTT
CCAGGAGTTCCGACAGCGCTATGAAATCCTCACCCCGAACGCTATTCCCAAGGGCTTCATGGACGGCAAA
CAGGCCTGTGAGAAGATGATCCAGGCCCTGGAGCTAGACCCCAACCTGTACCGTGTTGGCCAAAGCAAGA
TCTTCTTCCGGGCAGGGGTCCTGGCCCAGCTGGAGGAGGAGCGGGACCTGAAAGTCACCGACATCATAGT
GTCTTTCCAGGCAGCGGCACGGGGCTACCTGGCCCGTAGGGCTTTCCAGAGACGGCAGCAGCAGCAGAGT
GCTCTGAGGGTGATGCAGAGAAACTGTGCTGCCTACCTCAAGCTCAGGAACTGGCAGTGGTGGAGGCTGT
TCATCAAGGTGAAGCCCCTGCTGCAGGTGACACGGCAGGATGAGGTGCTGCAGGCGCGCGCCCAGGAGCT
GCAGAAAGTTCAGGAGCTGCAGCAGCAGAGCGCTCGTGAAGTGGGGGAACTGCAGGGTCGAGTGGCACAG
CTAGAGGAGGAGCGCACGCGCCTGGCTGAGCAGCTTCGAGCAGAAGCCGAGCTCTGCTCTGAGGCCGAGG
AGACGCGGGCGCGACTGGCTGCCCGGAAGCAGGAGCTGGAGCTGGTGGTGACAGAGCTGGAGGCACGAGT
GGGCGAGGAAGAAGAGTGCAGCCGGCAGCTGCAGAGTGAGAAGAAGAGGCTGCAGCAGCATATCCAGGAG
CTAGAGAGCCACCTGGAAGCTGAGGAGGGTGCCCGGCAGAAGCTACAGCTGGAGAAGGTGACCACAGAGG
CCAAGATGAAGAAATTTGAGGAGGACCTGCTGCTCCTGGAGGACCAGAATTCCAAGCTGAGCAAGGAGCG
GAGGCTGCTGGAGGAGCGGCTGGCTGAGTTCTCCTCACAGGCAGCAGAAGAGGAAGAGAAAGTCAAAAGT
CTCAACAAGCTGAGGCTCAAATATGAAGCCACAATCTCAGACATGGAAGACCGGCTGAAGAAGGAGGAGA
AGGGACGCCAGGAACTAGAGAAGCTGAAGCGACGGCTGGACGGGGAGAGCTCAGAGCTTCAGGAGCAGAT
GGTGGAGCAGAAGCAGAGGGCAGAGGAACTGCTCGCACAGCTGGGCCGCAAGGAGGATGAGCTGCAGGCC
GCCCTGCTCAGGGCAGAGGAAGAGGGTGGTGCCCGTGCCCAGTTGCTCAAGTCCCTGCGAGAGGCACAGG
CTGGCCTTGCTGAGGCTCAGGAGGACCTGGAAGCTGAGCGGGTAGCCAGGGCCAAGGCGGAGAAGCAGCG
CCGGGACCTGGGCGAGGAGTTGGAGGCCCTACGTGGGGAGCTCGAGGACACTCTGGATTCCACCAACGCC
CAGCAGGAGCTGCGGTCCAAGAGGGAGCAGGAGGTGACAGAGCTGAAGAAAGCATTGGAAGAGGAGTCCC
GTGCCCATGAGGTGTCCATGCAGGAGCTGAGACAGAGGCATAGCCAGGCACTGGTGGAGATGGCCGAGCA
GTTGGAGCAAGCCCGGAGGGGCAAAGGTGTGTGGGAGAAGACTCGGCTATCCCTGGAGGCTGAGGTGTCC
GAGCTGAAGGCCGAGCTGAGCAGCCTGCAGACCTCGAGACAGGAGGGTGAGCAGAAGAGGCGCCGCCTGG
AGTCCCAGCTACAGGAGGTCCAGGGCCGATCCAGTGATTCGGAGCGGGCTCGGTCTGAGGCTGCTGAGAA
GCTGCAGAGAGCCCAGGCGGAACTTGAGAGCGTGTCCACAGCCCTGAGTGAGGCGGAGTCCAAAGCCATC
AGGCTGGGCAAGGAGCTGAGCAGTGCAGAGTCCCAGCTGCATGACACCCAGGAACTGCTTCAGGAGGAGA
CCAGGGCAAAGCTGGCCTTGGGGTCCCGTGTGCGTGCCCTAGAGGCCGAGGCGGCGGGGCTTCGGGAGCA
GATGGAAGAGGAGGTGGTTGCCAGGGAACGGGCTGGCCGGGAGCTGCAGAGCACGCAGGCCCAGCTCTCT
GAATGGCGGCGCCGCCAGGAAGAAGAGGCTGCGGTGCTGGAGGCTGGGGAGGAGGCTCGGCGCCGTGCAG
CCCGGGAGGCAGAGACCCTGACCCAGCGCCTGGCAGAAAAGACTGAGGCTGTAGAACGACTGGAGCGAGC
CCGGCGCCGACTGCAGCAGGAGTTGGACGATGCCACTGTGGATCTGGGGCAGCAGAAGCAGCTCCTGAGC
ACACTGGAGAAGAAGCAGCGGAAATTTGACCAGCTCCTGGCAGAGGAGAAGGCTGCAGTTCTACGGGCTG
TGGAAGACCGTGAACGGATAGAGGCCGAAGGCCGGGAGCGAGAGGCCCGGGCCCTGTCGCTGACCCGGGC
CCTGGAAGAGGAGCAGGAGGCCCGGGAGGAGCTGGAGAGGCAGAACCGTGCTCTGAGGGCTGAGCTGGAA
GCACTGCTGAGCAGCAAGGATGACGTGGGCAAGAACGTGCACGAGCTGGAGCGAGCCCGTAAGGCGGCTG
AACAGGCAGCCAGTGACCTGCGGACACAGGTGACAGAATTGGAGGATGAGCTGACAGCCGCAGAGGATGC
CAAGCTGCGCCTGGAGGTGACTGTGCAGGCTCTGAAGGCTCAACATGAACGCGACCTGCAGGGCCGCGAT
GATGCCGGTGAGGAGAGGCGGAGGCAGCTGGCCAAGCAGCTAAGAGACGCAGAGGTAGAGCGCGATGAGG
AACGGAAGCAGAGGGCACTGGCTATGGCTGCCCGCAAGAAGCTGGAGCTGGAACTGGAGGAGTTGAAGGC
GCAGACATCTGCTGCTGGGCAGGGCAAGGAAGAGGCAGTGAAGCAGCTGAAGAAGATGCAGGTCCAGATG
AAGGAGCTGTGGCGGGAGGTAGAGGAGACGCGTAGCTCCCGCGACGAGATGTTTACCCTGAGCAGGGAAA
ATGAGAAGAAGCTCAAGGGGCTGGAAGCTGAGGTGCTGCGTCTGCAAGAGGAACTTGCTGCCTCAGACCG
AGCCCGGAGGCAGGCCCAGCAAGACAGAGACGAGATGGCAGAGGAGGTGGCCAGTGGCAATCTTAGCAAG
GCAGCCACCCTGGAGGAAAAACGGCAGCTGGAGGGGCGACTGAGCCAGTTGGAAGAGGAGCTGGAGGAAG
AACAGAACAACTCGGAGCTGCTCAAGGACCATTACCGAAAGCTAGTGCTACAGGTCGAGTCCCTCACCAC
AGAACTGTCTGCCGAACGAAGTTTCTCAGCCAAGGCCGAGAGTGGACGGCAGCAGCTGGAGCGGCAGATC
CAGGAACTGCGGGCCCGCTTGGGTGAAGAGGATGCTGGAGCCCGAGCCAGGCAGAAAATGCTGATCGCTG
CTCTGGAGTCTAAACTGGCCCAGGCAGAGGAGCAGCTGGAGCAGGAGAGCAGGGAGCGCATCCTCTCTGG
CAAGCTGGTACGCAGAGCTGAGAAGCGGCTGAAGGAGGTAGTTCTTCAGGTGGATGAAGAGCGCAGGGTG
GCTGACCAGGTCCGGGACCAGCTGGAGAAAAGCAACCTCCGGCTGAAGCAGCTCAAGAGGCAGCTGGAGG
AGGCAGAGGAGGAGGCATCTCGGGCACAGGCTGGTCGGAGGCGGCTGCAGCGGGAGCTGGAGGACGTCAC
TGAGTCTGCAGAATCCATGAACCGGGAGGTGACCACGCTGAGGAACAGGCTCCGGCGTGGCCCACTTACA
TTCACCACACGGACTGTGCGCCAGGTGTTCCGGCTGGAAGAGGGCGTGGCTTCTGACGAGGAAGAGGCTG
AAGGAGCTGAACCTGGCTCTGCACCAGGCCAGGAGCCGGAGGCTCCGCCCCCTGCCACACCCCAAGGATC
CATCGCCACCATGGTGAGCAAGGGCGAGGAGCTGTTCACCGGGGTGGTGCCCATCCTGGTCGAGCTGGAC
GGCGACGTAAACGGCCACAAGTTCAGCGTGTCCGGCGAGGGCGAGGGCGATGCCACCTACGGCAAGCTGA
CCCTGAAGTTCATCTGCACCACCGGCAAGCTGCCCGTGCCCTGGCCCACCCTCGTGACCACCCTGACCTA
CGGCGTGCAGTGCTTCAGCCGCTACCCCGACCACATGAAGCAGCACGACTTCTTCAAGTCCGCCATGCCC
GAAGGCTACGTCCAGGAGCGCACCATCTTCTTCAAGGACGACGGCAACTACAAGACCCGCGCCGAGGTGA
AGTTCGAGGGCGACACCCTGGTGAACCGCATCGAGCTGAAGGGCATCGACTTCAAGGAGGACGGCAACAT
CCTGGGGCACAAGCTGGAGTACAACTACAACAGCCACAACGTCTATATCATGGCCGACAAGCAGAAGAAC
GGCATCAAGGTGAACTTCAAGATCCGCCACAACATCGAGGACGGCAGCGTGCAGCTCGCCGACCACTACC
AGCAGAACACCCCCATCGGCGACGGCCCCGTGCTGCTGCCCGACAACCACTACCTGAGCACCCAGTCCGC
CCTGAGCAAAGACCCCAACGAGAAGCGCGATCACATGGTCCTGCTGGAGTTCGTGACCGCCGCCGGGATC
ACTCTCGGCATGGACGAGCTGTACAAGTAAAGCGGCCGCGACTCTAGATCATAATCAGCCATACCACATT
TGTAGAGGTTTTACTTGCTTTAAAAAACCTCCCACACCTCCCCCTGAACCTGAAACATAAAATGAATGCA
ATTGTTGTTGTTAACTTGTTTATTGCAGCTTATAATGGTTACAAATAAAGCAATAGCATCACAAATTTCA
CAAATAAAGCATTTTTTTCACTGCATTCTAGTTGTGGTTTGTCCAAACTCATCAATGTATCTTAAGGCGT
AAATTGTAAGCGTTAATATTTTGTTAAAATTCGCGTTAAATTTTTGTTAAATCAGCTCATTTTTTAACCA
ATAGGCCGAAATCGGCAAAATCCCTTATAAATCAAAAGAATAGACCGAGATAGGGT
[37 nt withheld, positions 7757-7793]
AAAGAACGTGGACTCCAACGTCAAAGG
[49 nt withheld, positions 7821-7869]
T
[91 nt withheld, positions 7871-7961]
G
[124 nt withheld, positions 7963-8086]
CAGGTGGCACTTTTCGGGGAAATGTGCGCGGAACCCCTATTTGTTTATTTTTCTAAATACATTCAAATAT
GTATCCGCTCATGAGACAATAACCCTGATAAATGCTTCAATAATATTGAAAAAGGAAGAGTCCTGAGGCG
GAAAGAACCAGCTGTGGAATGTGTGTCAGTTAGGGTGTGGAAAGTCCCCAGGCTCCCCAGCAGGCAGAAG
TATGCAAAGCATGCATCTCAATTAGTCAGCAACCAGGTGTGGAAAGTCCCCAGGCTCCCCAGCAGGCAGA
AGTATGCAAAGCATGCATCTCAATTAGTCAGCAACCATAGTCCCGCCCCTAACTCCGCCCATCCCGCCCC
TAACTCCGCCCAGTTCCGCCCATTCTCCGCCCCATGGCTGACTAATTTTTTTTATTTATGCAGAGGCCGA
GGCCGCCTCGGCCTCTGAGCTATTCCAGAAGTAGTGAGGAGGCTTTTTTGGAGGCCTAGGCTTTTGCAAA
GATCGATCAAGAGACAGGATGAGGATCGTTTCGCATGATTGAACAAGATGGATTGCACGCAGGTTCTCCG
GCCGCTTGGGTGGAGAGGCTATTCGGCTATGACTGGGCACAACAGACAATCGGCTGCTCTGATGCCGCCG
TGTTCCGGCTGTCAGCGCAGGGGCGCCCGGTTCTTTTTGTCAAGACCGACCTGTCCGGTGCCCTGAATGA
ACTGCAAGACGAGGCAGCGCGGCTATCGTGGCTGGCCACGACGGGCGTTCCTTGCGCAGCTGTGCTCGAC
GTTGTCACTGAAGCGGGAAGGGACTGGCTGCTATTGGGCGAAGTGCCGGGGCAGGATCTCCTGTCATCTC
ACCTTGCTCCTGCCGAGAAAGTATCCATCATGGCTGATGCAATGCGGCGGCTGCATACGCTTGATCCGGC
TACCTGCCCATTCGACCACCAAGCGAAACATCGCATCGAGCGAGCACGTACTCGGATGGAAGCCGGTCTT
GTCGATCAGGATGATCTGGACGAAGAGCATCAGGGGCTCGCGCCAGCCGAACTGTTCGCCAGGCTCAAGG
CGAGCATGCCCGACGGCGAGGATCTCGTCGTGACCCATGGCGATGCCTGCTTGCCGAATATCATGGTGGA
AAATGGCCGCTTTTCTGGATTCATCGACTGTGGCCGGCTGGGTGTGGCGGACCGCTATCAGGACATAGCG
TTGGCTACCCGTGATATTGCTGAAGAGCTTGGCGGCGAATGGGCTGACCGCTTCCTCGTGCTTTACGGTA
TCGCCGCTCCCGATTCGCAGCGCATCGCCTTCTATCGCCTTCTTGACGAGTTCTTCTGAGCGGGACTCTG
GGGTTCGAAATGACCGACCAAGCGACGCCCAACCTGCCATCACGAGATTTCGATTCCACCGCCGCCTTCT
ATGAAAGGTTGGGCTTCGGAATCGTTTTCCGGGACGCCGGCTGGATGATCCTCCAGCGCGGGGATCTCAT
GCTGGAGTTCTTCGCCCACCCTAGGGGGAGGCTAACTGAAACACGGAAGGAGACAATACCGGAAGGAACC
CGCGCTATGACGGCAATAAAAAGACAGAATAAAACGCACGGTGTTGGGTCGTTTGTTCATAAACGCGGGG
TTCGGTCCCAGGGCTGGCACTCTGTCGATACCCCACCGAGACCCCATTGGGGCCAATACGCCCGCGTTTC
TTCCTTTTCCCCACCCCACCCCCCAAGTTCGGGTGAAGGCCCAGGGCTCGCAGCCAACGTCGGGGCGGCA
GGCCCTGCCATAGCCTCAGGTTACTCATATATACTTTAGATTGATTTAAAACTTCATTTTTAATTTAAAA
GGATCTAGGTGAAGATCCTTTTTGATAATCTCATGACCAAAATCCCTTAACGTGAGTTTTCGTTCCACTG
AGCGTCAGACCCCGTAGAAAAGATCAAAGGATCTTCTTGAGATCCTTTTTTTCTGCGCGTAATCTGCTGC
TTGCAAACAAAAAAACCACCGCTACCAGCGGTGGTTTGTTTGCCGGATCAAGAGCTACCAACTCTTTTTC
CGAAGGTAACTGGCTTCAGCAGAGCGCAGATACCAAATACTGTTCTTCTAGTGTAGCCGTAGTTAGGCCA
CCACTTCAAGAACTCTGTAGCACCGCCTACATACCTCGCTCTGCTAATCCTGTTACCAGTGGCTGCTGCC
AGTGGCGATAAGTCGTGTCTTACCGGGTTGGACTCAAGACGATAGTTACCGGATAAGGCGCAGCGGTCGG
GCTGAACGGGGGGTTCGTGCACACAGCCCAGCTTGGAGCGAACGACCTACACCGAACTGAGATACCTACA
GCGTGAGCTATGAGAAAGCGCCACGCTTCCCGAAGGGAGAAAGGCGGACAGGTATCCGGTAAGCGGCAGG
GTCGGAACAGGAGAGCGCACGAGGGAGCTTCCAGGGGGAAACGCCTGGTATCTTTATAGTCCTGTCGGGT
TTCGCCACCTCTGACTTGAGCGTCGATTTTTGTGATGCTCGTCAGGGGGGCGGAGCCTATGGAAAAACGC
CAGCAACGCGGCCTTTTTACGGTTCCTGGCCTTTTGCTGGCCTTTTGCTCACATGTTCTTTCCTGCGTTA
TCCCCTGATTCTGTGGATAACCGTATTACCGC
Features (pLannotate 1.2.2; 14 found; start..end, strand, type, name):
     68..371     +  enhancer       CMV enhancer: human cytomegalovirus immediate early enhancer
    372..575     +  promoter       CMV promoter: human cytomegalovirus (CMV) immediate early promoter
    598..655     +  misc_feature   MCS (fragment): multiple cloning site
    670..6645    +  CDS            Myh14: MYH14_MOUSE - Experimental evidence at protein level: Swiss-Prot protein existence level 1. Cellular myosin that appears to play a role in cytokinesis, cell shape, and specialized functions such as secretion and capping. From Mus musculus (Mouse).
   6661..7380    +  CDS            EGFP: the original enhanced GFP (Yang et al., 1996) mammalian codon-optimized
   7397..7480    +  CDS            large T antigen (fragment): large T antigen from SV40 (simian virus 40)
   7503..7624    +  polyA_signal   SV40 poly(A) signal: SV40 polyadenylation signal
   7658..8086    -  rep_origin     f1 ori (sequence partly withheld): f1 bacteriophage origin of replication; arrow indicates direction of (+) strand synthesis
   8113..8217    +  promoter       AmpR promoter: bla
   8219..8576    +  promoter       SV40 promoter: SV40 enhancer and early promoter
   8611..9405    +  CDS            NeoR/KanR: aminoglycoside phosphotransferase from Tn5; aph(3')-II (or nptII); confers resistance to neomycin, kanamycin, and G418 (Geneticin®)
   9426..9578    +  CDS            ble (fragment): BLE_KLEPN - Experimental evidence at protein level: Swiss-Prot protein existence level 1. Binding protein with a strong affinity to the bleomycin family of antibiotics. Binds to CL990; an antimitotic-antibiotic compound. From Klebsiella pneumoniae.
   9637..9684    +  polyA_signal   HSV TK poly(A) signal: herpes simplex virus thymidine kinase polyadenylation signal (Cole and Stacy, 1985)
  10013..10601   +  rep_origin     ori: high-copy-number ColE1/pMB1/pBR322/pUC origin of replication
