[The description below was written by a language model from this plasmid's Addgene catalogue record and pLannotate feature annotations shown in this document.]
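Description:
pEGFP-NMHC II-C is a mammalian expression plasmid built on the Clontech pEGFP-N3 backbone. It carries the mouse nonmuscle myosin II-C heavy chain (Myh14) fused at its C terminus to EGFP. The insert of roughly 6.4 kb was placed between the SalI and BamHI sites of the multiple cloning site, both of which remain intact. In the annotated sequence the Myh14 coding region sits directly upstream of the mammalian codon-optimized EGFP open reading frame. Transcription is driven by the human cytomegalovirus immediate early enhancer and promoter and terminated by the SV40 polyadenylation signal. The short "large T antigen" fragment annotated just ahead of that signal is most likely a remnant of the SV40-derived 3' region rather than a functional element.

In E. coli the plasmid replicates from a high-copy ColE1/pUC-type origin, and an f1 origin is also present, which would allow single-stranded DNA production. A single Tn5 aminoglycoside phosphotransferase gene (NeoR/KanR) provides both selections. A bacterial bla-type promoter gives kanamycin resistance in bacteria. The SV40 enhancer/early promoter with the HSV TK polyadenylation signal gives G418 resistance in mammalian cells, allowing stable lines to be selected. The small ble fragment downstream of the marker is probably residual Tn5 sequence.

The sequenced record is about 10.7 kb, slightly shorter than the sum of the listed backbone and insert sizes, which are approximate. The construct allows expression of a fluorescently tagged myosin II-C heavy chain in cultured mammalian cells, for example to follow its localization. It comes from work identifying and characterizing this isoform as a new member of the myosin II family.
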