Addgene plasmid #10843: pEGFP-NMHC II-C
Depositing lab: Robert Adelstein. Depositing organization: National Heart, Lung, and Blood Institute (NHLBI). Publication: Identification and characterization of nonmuscle myosin II-C, a new member of the myosin II family. Golomb E, Ma X, Jana SS, Preston YA, Kawamoto S, Shoham NG, Goldin E, Conti MA, Sellers JR, Adelstein RS. J Biol Chem. 2004 Jan 23. 279(4):2800-8. 10.1074/jbc.M309981200 PubMed 14594953.
Backbone
  Vector backbone: pEGFP-N3
  Backbone manufacturer: Clontech
  Backbone size w/o insert (bp): 4700
  Vector type: Mammalian Expression
  Selectable markers: Neomycin (select with G418)
Growth in bacteria
  Bacterial resistance: Kanamycin, 50 μg/mL
  Growth temperature: 37°C
  Growth strain: DH5alpha
  Copy number: High Copy
Gene/Insert
  Gene/Insert name: NMHC II-C (alt name: nonmuscle myosin II-C heavy chain)
  Species: M. musculus (mouse)
  Insert size (bp): 6400
  Entrez Gene: Myh14 (a.k.a. 2400004E04Rik, II-C, NHMCII, NMHC II-C)
  Tag / fusion protein: EGFP (C terminal on backbone)
  Cloning method: Restriction Enzyme; 5′ cloning site SalI (not destroyed); 3′ cloning site BamHI (not destroyed)
  Sequencing primers: 5′ EGFP-N
Terms and licenses: Academic/Nonprofit Terms; Industry Terms: Not Available to Industry
How to cite: pEGFP-NMHC II-C was a gift from Robert Adelstein (Addgene plasmid # 10843 ; http://n2t.net/addgene:10843 ; RRID:Addgene_10843)
