>Addgene plasmid #10843 | pEGFP-NMHC II-C | addgene partial sequence | sequence record 17848 | 10843 with EGFP-N
CTCTCGCCCTTGCTCACCATGGTGGCGATGGATCCTTGGGGTGTGGCAGGCGTTGGAGCCTCCGGCTCCT
GGCCTGGTGCAGAGCCAGGTTCAGCTCCTTCAGCCTCTTCCTCGTCAGAAGCCACGCCCTCTTCCAGCCG
GAACACCTGGCGCACAGTCCGTGTGGTGAATGTAAGTGGGCCACGCCGGAGCCTGTTCCTCAGCGTGGTC
ACCTCCCGGTTCATGGATTCTGCAGACTCAGTGACGTCCTCCAGCTCCCGCTGCAGCCGCCTCCGACCAG
CCTGTGCCCGAGATGCCTCCTCCTCTGCCTCCTCCAGCTGCCTCTTGAGCTGCTTCAGCCGGAGGTTGCT
TTTCTCCAGCTGGTCCCGGACCTGGTCAGCCACCCTGCGCTCTTCATCCACCTGAAGAACTACCTCCTTC
AGCCGCTTCTCAGCTCTGCGTACCAGCTTGCCAGAGAGGATGCGCTCCCTGCTCTCCTGCTCCAGCTGCT
CCTCTGCCTGGGCCAGTTTAGACTCCAGAGCAGCGATCAGCATTTTCTGCCTGGCTCGGGCTCCAGCATC
CTCTTCACCCAAGCGGGCCCGCAGTTCCTGGATCTGCCGCTCCAGCTGCTGCCGTCCACTCTCGGCCTTG
GCTGAGAAACTTCGTTCGGCAGACAGTTCTGTGGTGAGGGACTCGACCTGTAGCACTAGCTTTCGGTAAT
GGTCCTTGAGCAGCTCCGAGTTGTTCTGTTCTTCCTCCAGCTCCTCTTCCAACTGGCTCAGTCGCCCCTC
CAGCTGCCGTTTTTCCTCCAGGGTGGCTGCCTTGCTAAGATTGCCACTGGCCACCTCCTCTGCCATCTCG
TCTCTGTCTTGCTGGGCCTGCCTCCGGGCTCGGTCTGAGGCAGCAAGTTCCTCTTG
